Addgene plasmid #83835: pPJ169(JPUB_006769)
Purpose: Carries NEW operon 5 final
Depositing lab: Harry Beller. Depositing organization: Lawrence Berkeley National Laboratory. Publication: Investigation of Proposed Ladderane Biosynthetic Genes from Anammox Bacteria by Heterologous Expression in E. coli. Javidpour P, Deutsch S, Mutalik VK, Hillson NJ, Petzold CJ, Keasling JD, Beller HR. PLoS One. 2016 Mar 14;11(3):e0151087. doi: 10.1371/journal.pone.0151087. eCollection 2016. PONE-D-16-02052 PubMed 26975050.
Backbone
  Vector backbone: pBbE0a_mut, (colE1 ori, ampR, BsaI site removed through mutagenesis)
  Selectable markers: Kan
Growth in bacteria
  Bacterial resistance: Kanamycin, 50 μg/mL
  Growth temperature: 37°C
  Growth strain: DH5alpha
  Growth instructions: Medium Copy
  Copy number: Unknown
Gene/Insert 1
  Gene/Insert name: Kuste3340 (alt name: ACP)
  Insert size (bp): 252
  Promoter: op5_BsaI_3340_for
  Cloning method: Gibson Cloning
  Sequencing primers: 5′ ccacctgaattcatgagatctggatcggtctcaatgcatgataccattcaaaaactgaaagaactgc
Gene/Insert 2
  Gene/Insert name: Kuste3350 (alt name: ACP)
  Insert size (bp): 201
  Promoter: op5_3350_for
  Cloning method: Gibson Cloning
  Sequencing primers: 5′ caaataaaggaggttttctaatgcgtgatatgtactacctgaaaa
Terms and licenses: Academic/Nonprofit Terms; Industry Terms: Not Available to Industry
How to cite: pPJ169(JPUB_006769) was a gift from Harry Beller (Addgene plasmid # 83835 ; http://n2t.net/addgene:83835 ; RRID:Addgene_83835)
