[The description below was written by a language model from this plasmid's Addgene catalogue record and pLannotate feature annotations shown in this document.]
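Description:
pPJ169(JPUB_006769) is a small (about 2.5 kb) bacterial plasmid that carries "operon 5", a two-gene synthetic cassette built for a study testing proposed ladderane lipid biosynthetic genes from anammox bacteria by heterologous expression in E. coli. The two inserts, Kuste3340 (252 bp) and Kuste3350 (201 bp), are both annotated as acyl carrier proteins (ACPs), the small proteins that carry growing acyl chains during fatty acid synthesis. They were assembled by Gibson cloning. The automated annotation detects a single ACP-like coding fragment on the forward strand, consistent with at least one of these genes; the second is not separately called, which is unsurprising for short, divergent open reading frames.

The record contains some inconsistencies. The catalogue lists the backbone as pBbE0a_mut, a ColE1-origin, ampicillin-resistance vector with a BsaI site removed by mutagenesis. However, the selectable marker and bacterial resistance are given as kanamycin, and the deposited sequence shows a p15A origin (medium copy, matching the "medium copy" note and compatible with ColE1 plasmids), a small RSF ori-like fragment, and the neo/nptII kanamycin resistance gene followed by a lambda t0 terminator. No AmpR or ColE1 origin is annotated, so the sequenced plasmid appears to be a p15A/KanR construct.

The "promoter" fields contain primer names rather than promoters. The only promoter-like feature upstream of the insert is a short PLtetO-1 fragment, so the record does not establish what, if anything, drives the operon. This, together with the BsaI-related details, may suggest an intermediate for further assembly, though that is not stated.
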