Features (pLannotate 1.2.2; 7 found; start..end, strand, type, name):
      7..62      -  rep_origin     RSF ori (fragment): Plasmids containing the RSF 1030 origin of replication can be propagated in E. coli cells that contain additional plasmids with compatible origins.
    150..695     -  rep_origin     p15A ori: Plasmids containing the medium-copy-number p15A origin of replication can be propagated in E. coli cells that contain a second plasmid with the ColE1 origin.
    809..903     -  terminator     lambda t0 terminator: transcription terminator from phage lambda
    937..1728    -  CDS            neo: KKA2_KLEPN - Also known as kan, nptII. Experimental evidence at protein level: Swiss-Prot protein existence level 1. Resistance to kanamycin, neomycin, paromomycin, ribostamycin, butirosin and gentamicin B. From Klebsiella pneumoniae.
   1760..1864    -  CDS            tnpA (fragment): TN5P_ECOLX - Also known as tnp. Experimental evidence at protein level: Swiss-Prot protein existence level 1. Mediates transposition of transposon Tn5 by a 'cut and paste' mechanism. First, the monomeric transposase binds the 19 bp inverted DNA repeats flanking the transposon. Then, dimerization of the DNA- bound transposase creates a synaptic DNA complex. After nicking of the first DNA strand, excision of the transposon proceeds through a series of intermediates. The transposase then mediates the insertion of the transposon at a new site by strand transfer. The activity of the wild- type tran
   1909..1932    +  promoter       PLtetO-1 promoter (fragment): modified phage lambda PL promoter with tet operator sites (Lutz and Bujard, 1997)
   2090..2218    +  CDS            acpP (fragment): ACP_AQUAE - Experimental evidence at protein level: Swiss-Prot protein existence level 1. Carrier of the growing fatty acid chain in fatty acid biosynthesis. From Aquifex aeolicus (strain VF5).
>Addgene plasmid #83835 | pPJ169(JPUB_006769) | depositor full sequence | sequence record 160190 | pPJ169(JPUB_006769) sequence 2502 bps
GATATATTCCGCTTCCTCGCTCACTGACTCGCTACGCTCGGTCGTTCGACTGCGGCGAGCGGAAATGGCT
TACGAACGGGGCGGAGATTTCCTGGAAGATGCCAGGAAGATACTTAACAGGGAAGTGAGAGGGCCGCGGC
AAAGCCGTTTTTCCATAGGCTCCGCCCCCCTGACAAGCATCACGAAATCTGACGCTCAAATCAGTGGTGG
CGAAACCCGACAGGACTATAAAGATACCAGGCGTTTCCCCCTGGCGGCTCCCTCGTGCGCTCTCCTGTTC
CTGCCTTTCGGTTTACCGGTGTCATTCCGCTGTTATGGCCGCGTTTGTCTCATTCCACGCCTGACACTCA
GTTCCGGGTAGGCAGTTCGCTCCAAGCTGGACTGTATGCACGAACCCCCCGTTCAGTCCGACCGCTGCGC
CTTATCCGGTAACTATCGTCTTGAGTCCAACCCGGAAAGACATGCAAAAGCACCACTGGCAGCAGCCACT
GGTAATTGATTTAGAGGAGTTAGTCTTGAAGTCATGCGCCGGTTAAGGCTAAACTGAAAGGACAAGTTTT
GGTGACTGCGCTCCTCCAAGCCAGTTACCTCGGTTCAAAGAGTTGGTAGCTCAGAGAACCTTCGAAAAAC
CGCCCTGCAAGGCGGTTTTTTCGTTTTCAGAGCAAGAGATTACGCGCAGACCAAAACGATCTCAAGAAGA
TCATCTTATTAATCAGATAAAATATTTCTAGATTTCAGTGCAATTTATCTCTTCAAATGTAGCACCTGAA
GTCAGCCCCATACGATATAAGTTGTTACTAGTGCTTGGATTCTCACCAATAAAAAACGCCCGGCGGCAAC
CGAGCGTTCTGAACAAATCCAGATGGAGTTCTGAGGTCATTACTGGATCTATCAACAGGAGTCCAAGCGA
GCTCTCGAACCCCAGAGTCCCGCTCAGAAGAACTCGTCAAGAAGGCGATAGAAGGCGATGCGCTGCGAAT
CGGGAGCGGCGATACCGTAAAGCACGAGGAAGCGGTCAGCCCATTCGCCGCCAAGCTCTTCAGCAATATC
ACGGGTAGCCAACGCTATGTCCTGATAGCGGTCCGCCACACCCAGCCGGCCACAGTCGATGAATCCAGAA
AAGCGGCCATTTTCCACCATGATATTCGGCAAGCAGGCATCGCCATGGGTCACGACGAGATCCTCGCCGT
CGGGCATGCGCGCCTTGAGCCTGGCGAACAGTTCGGCTGGCGCGAGCCCCTGATGCTCTTCGTCCAGATC
ATCCTGATCGACAAGACCGGCTTCCATCCGAGTACGTGCTCGCTCGATGCGATGTTTCGCTTGGTGGTCG
AATGGGCAGGTAGCCGGATCAAGCGTATGCAGCCGCCGCATTGCATCAGCCATGATGGATACTTTCTCGG
CAGGAGCAAGGTGAGATGACAGGAGATCCTGCCCCGGCACTTCGCCCAATAGCAGCCAGTCCCTTCCCGC
TTCAGTGACAACGTCGAGCACAGCTGCGCAAGGAACGCCCGTCGTGGCCAGCCACGATAGCCGCGCTGCC
TCGTCCTGCAGTTCATTCAGGGCACCGGACAGGTCGGTCTTGACAAAAAGAACCGGGCGCCCCTGCGCTG
ACAGCCGGAACACGGCGGCATCAGAGCAGCCGATTGTCTGTTGTGCCCAGTCATAGCCGAATAGCCTCTC
CACCCAAGCGGCCGGAGAACCTGCGTGCAATCCATCTTGTTCAATCATGCGAAACGATCCTCATCCTGTC
TCTTGATCAGATCATGATCCCCTGCGCCATCAGATCCTTGGCGGCAAGAAAGCCATCCAGTTTACTTTGC
AGGGCTTCCCAACCTTACCAGAGGGCGCCCCAGCTGGCAATTCCGAATTCATGAGATCTCGTGCTTTCTA
TGAGTCGTTAAAAAGAGTATTGACTTCCCTATCAGTGATAGAATACTTACAGCCATGATATCAAACTCGA
GTTTAAGAAGGAGATATACATATGCATGATACCATTCAAAAACTGAAAGAACTGCTGGTGACCAAACTGA
AGCTGAAAATTGGTGTGGATCAAATTAAGGAAGATACCCTGCTGTTTGGTAGTAATAGTCTGGGTCTGGA
TAGTATTGATGTGCTGGAACTGATTATTGCCATTAAGAAAGAATTTGGTGTTGAAATTATGGATCGTGAA
ACCAGTGAACAAGTGTTTACCAGTGTGGGTGCCATTGCCCGTTACATTGACAAAAACAAATAAAGGAGGT
TTTCTAATGCGTGATATGTACTACCTGAAAAGTGTGAGTACCTTTTGTATTATCTACAGTCTGATTGTGG
CCTTTCTGTACGTGTTTACCGTGGTGACCGGTTTCGTGGGTAGTATCTTTATCTTTGTGACCATTCTGTT
TCTGCTGTTTTTCTACTACAATGGTTTTGTGAAGTTTAAGAAAATTCGTAATCGTTTTCTGCGTTAAGCC
CCCGGAAGATCATTCCGGGGGCTTTTTTATTGGATCCTAAAAGCTTCCTAGG
