>Addgene plasmid #83835 | pPJ169(JPUB_006769) | addgene partial sequence | sequence record 162755 | psc101-For 5'-GATCAGATCATGATCCCCTGCGCCATCAGATCC-3'
AGCCATCCAGTTTACTTTGCAGGGCTTCCCAACCTTACCAGAGGGCGCCCCAGCTGGCAATTCCGAATTC
ATGAGATCTCGTGCTTTCTATGAGTCGTTAAAAAGAGTATTGACTTCCCTATCAGTGATAGAATACTTAC
AGCCATGATATCAAACTCGAGTTTAAGAAGGAGATATACATATGCATGATACCATTCAAAAACTGAAAGA
ACTGCTGGTGACCAAACTGAAGCTGAAAATTGGTGTGGATCAAATTAAGGAAGATACCCTGCTGTTTGGT
AGTAATAGTCTGGGTCTGGATAGTATTGATGTGCTGGAACTGATTATTGCCATTAAGAAAGAATTTGGTG
TTGAAATTATGGATCGTGAAACCAGTGAACAAGTGTTTACCAGTGTGGGTGCCATTGCCCGTTACATTGA
CAAAAACAAATAAAGGAGGTTTTCTAATGCGTGATATGTACTACCTGAAAAGTGTGAGTACCTTTTGTAT
TATCTACAGTCTGATTGTGGCCTTTCTGTACGTGTTTACCGTGGTGACCGGTTTCGTGGGTAGTATCTTT
ATCTTTGTGACCATTCTGTTTCTGCTGTTTTTCTACTACAATGGTTTTGTGAAGTTTAAGAAAATTCGTA
ATCGTTTTCTGCGTTAAGCCCCCGGAAGATCATTCCGGGGGCTTTTTTATTGGATCCTAAAAGCTTCCTA
GGGATATATTCCGCTTCCTCGCTCACTGACTCGCTACGCTCGGTCGTTCGACTGCGGCGAGCGGAAATGG
CTTACGAACGGGGCGGAGATTTCCTGGAAGATGCCAGGAAGATACTTAACAGG
