>Addgene plasmid #83835 | pPJ169(JPUB_006769) | addgene partial sequence | sequence record 162756 | L4440 5'-AGCGAGTCAGTGAGCGAG-3'
AAAAGCCCCCGGAATGATCTTCCGGGGGCTTAACGCAGAAAACGATTACGAATTTTCTTAAACTTCACAA
AACCATTGTAGTAGAAAAACAGCAGAAACAGAATGGTCACAAAGATAAAGATACTACCCACGAAACCGGT
CACCACGGTAAACACGTACAGAAAGGCCACAATCAGACTGTAGATAATACAAAAGGTACTCACACTTTTC
AGGTAGTACATATCACGCATTAGAAAACCTCCTTTATTTGTTTTTGTCAATGTAACGGGCAATGGCACCC
ACACTGGTAAACACTTGTTCACTGGTTTCACGATCCATAATTTCAACACCAAATTCTTTCTTAATGGCAA
TAATCAGTTCCAGCACATCAATACTATCCAGACCCAGACTATTACTACCAAACAGCAGGGTATCTTCCTT
AATTTGATCCACACCAATTTTCAGCTTCAGTTTGGTCACCAGCAGTTCTTTCAGTTTTTGAATGGTATCA
TGCATATGTATATCTCCTTCTTAAACTCGAGTTTGATATCATGGCTGTAAGTATTCTATCACTGATAGGG
AAGTCAATACTCTTTTTAACGACTCATAGAAAGCACGAGATCTCATGAATTCGGAATTGCCAGCTGGGGC
GCCCTCTGGTAAGGTTGGGAAGCCCTGCAAAGTAAACTGGATGGCTTTCTTGCCGCCAAGGATCTGATGG
CGCAGGGGATCATGATCTGATCAAGAGACAGGATGAGGATCGTTTCGCATGATTGAACAAGATGGATTGC
ACGCAGGTTCTCCGGCCGCTTGG
